>Addgene plasmid #80458 | SPS-6803 | depositor full sequence | sequence record 151488 | Full plasmid
CTAGCAAGCTTGGCCGGATCCGGCCGGATCCGGGAGTTTGTAGAAACGCAAAAAGGCCATCCGTCAGGAT
GGCCTTCTGCTTAATTTGATGCCTGGCAGTTTATGGCGGGCGTCCTGCCCGCCACCCTCCGGGCCGTTGC
TTCGCAACGTTCAAATCCGCTCCCGGCGGATTTGTCCTACTCAGGAGAGCGTTCACCGACAAACAACAGA
TAAAACGAAAGGCCCAGTCTTTCGACTGAGCCTTTCGTTTTATTTGATGCCTGGCAGTTCCCTACTCTCG
CATGGGGAGACCCCACACTACCATCGGCGCTACGGCGTTTCACTTCTGAGTTCGGCATGGGGTCAGGTGG
GACCACCGCGCTACTGCCGCCAGGCAAATTCTGTTTTATTGAGCCGTTACCCCACCTACTAGCTAATCCC
ATCTGGGCACATCCGATGGCAAGAGGCCCGAAGGTCCCCCTCTTTGGTCTTGCGACGTTATGCGGTATTA
GCTACCGTTTCCAGTAGTTATCCCCCTCCATCAGGCAGTTTCCCAGACATTACTCACCCGTCCGCCACTC
GTCAGCAAAGAAGCAAGCTTAGATCGACCTGCAGGGGGGGGGGGGAAAGCCACGTTGTGTCTCAAAATCT
CTGATGTTACATTGCACAAGATAAAAATATATCATCATGAACAATAAAACTGTCTGCTTACATAAACAGT
AATACAAGGGGTGTTATGAGCCATATTCAACGGGAAACGTCTTGCTCGAGGCCGCGATTAAATTCCAACA
TGGATGCTGATTTATATGGGTATAAATGGGCTCGCGATAATGTCGGGCAATCAGGTGCGACAATCTATCG
ATTGTATGGGAAGCCCGATGCGCCAGAGTTGTTTCTGAAACATGGCAAAGGTAGCGTTGCCAATGATGTT
ACAGATGAGATGGTCAGACTAAACTGGCTGACGGAATTTATGCCTCTTCCGACCATCAAGCATTTTATCC
GTACTCCTGATGATGCATGGTTACTCACCACTGCGATCCCCGGGAAAACAGCATTCCAGGTATTAGAAGA
ATATCCTGATTCAGGTGAAAATATTGTTGATGCGCTGGCAGTGTTCCTGCGCCGGTTGCATTCGATTCCT
GTTTGTAATTGTCCTTTTAACAGCGATCGCGTATTTCGTCTCGCTCAGGCGCAATCACGAATGAATAACG
GTTTGGTTGATGCGAGTGATTTTGATGACGAGCGTAATGGCTGGCCTGTTGAACAAGTCTGGAAAGAAAT
GCATAAGCTTTTGCCATTCTCACCGGATTCAGTCGTCACTCATGGTGATTTCTCACTTGATAACCTTATT
TTTGACGAGGGGAAATTAATAGGTTGTATTGATGTTGGACGAGTCGGAATCGCAGACCGATACCAGGATC
TTGCCATCCTATGGAACTGCCTCGGTGAGTTTTCTCCTTCATTACAGAAACGGCTTTTTCAAAAATATGG
TATTGATAATCCTGATATGAATAAATTGCAGTTTCATTTGATGCTCGATGAGTTTTTCTAATCAGAATTG
GTTAATTGGTTGTAACACTGGCAGAGCATTACGCTGACTTGACGGGACGGCGGCTTTGTTGAATAAATCG
AACTTTTGCTGAGTTGAAGGATCAGATCACGCATCTTCCCGACAACGCAGACCGTTCCGTGGCAAAGCAA
AAGTTCAAAATCACCAACTGGTCCACCTACAACAAAGCTCTCATCAACCGTGGCTCCCTCACTTTCTGGC
TGGATGATGGGGCGATTCAGGCCTGGTATGAGTCAGCAACACCTTCTTCACGAGGCAGACCTCAGCGCCC
CCCCCCCCCTGCAGGTCGATCTGGTAACCCCAGCGCGGTTGCTACCAAGTAGTGACCCGCTTCGTGATGC
AAAATCCGCTGACGATATTCGGGCGATCGCTGCTGAATGCCATCGAGCAGTAACGTGGCACCCCGCCCCT
GCCAAGTCACCGCATCCAGACTGAACAGCACCAAGAGGCTAAAACCCAATCCCGCCGGTAGCAGCGGAGA
ACTACCCAGCATTGGTCCCACCAAAGCTAATGCCGTCGTGGTAAAAATCGCGATCGCCGTCAGACTCAAG
CCCAGTTCGCTCATGCTTCCTCATCTAGGTCACAGTCTTCGGCGATCGCATCGATCTGATGCTGCAGCAA
GCGTTTTCCATACCGGCGATCGCGCCGTCGCCCTTTCGCTGCCGTGGCCCGCTTACGAGCTCGTTTATCG
ACCACGATCGCATCCAAATCCGCGATCGCTTCCCAGTCCGGCAATTCAGTCTGGGGCGTCCGTTTCATTA
ATCCTGATCAGGCACGAAATTGCTGTGCGTAGTATCGCGCATAGCGGCCAGCCTCTGCCAACAGCGCATC
GTGATTGCCTGCCTCAACAATCTGGCCGCGCTCCATCACCAAGATGCGGCTGGCATTACGAACCGTAGCC
AGACGGTGAGCAATGATAAAGACCGTCCGTCCCTGCATCACCCGTTCTAGGGCCTCTTGCACCAAGGTTT
CGGACTCGGAATCAAGCGCCGAAGTCGCCTCATCCAGAATTAAAATGCGTGGATCCTCTACGCCGGACGC
ATCGTGGCCGGCATCACCGGCGCCACAGGTGCGGTTGCTGGCGCCTATATCGCCGACATCACCGATGGGG
AAGATCGGGCTCGCCACTTCGGGCTCATGAGCGCTTGTTTCGGCGTGGGTATGGTGGCAGGCCCCGTGGC
CGGGGGACTGTTGGGCGCCATCTCCTTGCATGCACCATTCCTTGCGGCGGCGGTGCTCAACGGCCTCAAC
CTACTACTGGGCTGCTTCCTAATGCAGGAGTCGCATAAGGGAGAGCGTCGATCGACCGATGCCCTTGAGA
GCCTTCAACCCAGTCAGCTCCTTCCGGTGGGCGCGGGGCATGACTATCGTCGCCGCACTTATGACTGTCT
TCTTTATCATGCAACTCGTAGGACAGGTGCCGGCAGCGCTCTGGGTCATTTTCGGCGAGGACCGCTTTCG
CTGGAGCGCGACGATGATCGGCCTGTCGCTTGCGGTATTCGGAATCTTGCACGCCCTCGCTCAAGCCTTC
GTCACTGGTCCCGCCACCAAACGTTTCGGCGAGAAGCAGGCCATTATCGCCGGCATGGCGGCCGACGCGC
TGGGCTACGTCTTGCTGGCGTTCGCGACGCGAGGCTGGATGGCCTTCCCCATTATGATTCTTCTCGCTTC
CGGCGGCATCGGGATGCCCGCGTTGCAGGCCATGCTGTCCAGGCAGGTAGATGACGACCATCAGGGACAG
CTTCAAGGATCGCTCGCGGCTCTTACCAGCCTAACTTCGATCACTGGACCGCTGATCGTCACGGCGATTT
ATGCCGCCTCGGCGAGCACATGGAACGGGTTGGCATGGATTGTAGGCGCCGCCCTATACCTTGTCTGCCT
CCCCGCGTTGCGTCGCGGTGCATGGAGCCGGGCCACCTCGACCTGAATGGAAGCCGGCGGCACCTCGCTA
ACGGATTCACCACTCCAAGAATTGGAGCCAATCAATTCTTGCGGAGAACTGTGAATGCGCAAACCAACCC
TTGGCAGAACATATCCATCGCGTCCGCCATCTCCAGCAGCCGCACGCGGCGCATCTCGGGCAGCGTTGGG
TCCTGGCCACGGGTGCGCATGATCGTGCTCCTGTCGTTGAGGACCCGGCTAGGCTGGCGGGGTTGCCTTA
CTGGTTAGCAGAATGAATCACCGATACGCGAGCGAACGTGAAGCGACTGCTGCTGCAAAACGTCTGCGAC
CTGAGCAACAACATGAATGGTCTTCGGTTTCCGTGTTTCGTAAAGTCTGGAAACGCGGAAGTCAGCGCCC
TGCACCATTATGTTCCGGATCTGCATCGCAGGATGCTGCTGGCTACCCTGTGGAACACCTACATCTGTAT
TAACGAAGCGCTGGCATTGACCCTGAGTGATTTTTCTCTGGTCCCGCCGCATCCATACCGCCAGTTGTTT
ACCCTCACAACGTTCCAGTAACCGGGCATGTTCATCATCAGTAACCCGTATCGTGAGCATCCTCTCTCGT
TTCATCGGTATCATTACCCCCATGAACAGAAATCCCCCTTACACGGAGGCATCAGTGACCAAACAGGAAA
AAACCGCCCTTAACATGGCCCGCTTTATCAGAAGCCAGACATTAACGCTTCTGGAGAAACTCAACGAGCT
GGACGCGGATGAACAGGCAGACATCTGTGAATCGCTTCACGACCACGCTGATGAGCTTTACCGCAGCTGC
CTCGCGCGTTTCGGTGATGACGGTGAAAACCTCTGACACATGCAGCTCCCGGAGACGGTCACAGCTTGTC
TGTAAGCGGATGCCGGGAGCAGACAAGCCCGTCAGGGCGCGTCAGCGGGTGTTGGCGGGTGTCGGGGCGC
AGCCATGACCCAGTCACGTAGCGATAGCGGAGTGTATACTGGCTTAACTATGCGGCATCAGAGCAGATTG
TACTGAGAGTGCACCATATGCGGTGTGAAATACCGCACAGATGCGTAAGGAGAAAATACCGCATCAGGCG
CTCTTCCGCTTCCTCGCTCACTGACTCGCTGCGCTCGGTCGTTCGGCTGCGGCGAGCGGTATCAGCTCAC
TCAAAGGCGGTAATACGGTTATCCACAGAATCAGGGGATAACGCAGGAAAGAACATGTGAGCAAAAGGCC
AGCAAAAGGCCAGGAACCGTAAAAAGGCCGCGTTGCTGGCGTTTTTCCATAGGCTCCGCCCCCCTGACGA
GCATCACAAAAATCGACGCTCAAGTCAGAGGTGGCGAAACCCGACAGGACTATAAAGATACCAGGCGTTT
CCCCCTGGAAGCTCCCTCGTGCGCTCTCCTGTTCCGACCCTGCCGCTTACCGGATACCTGTCCGCCTTTC
TCCCTTCGGGAAGCGTGGCGCTTTCTCATAGCTCACGCTGTAGGTATCTCAGTTCGGTGTAGGTCGTTCG
CTCCAAGCTGGGCTGTGTGCACGAACCCCCCGTTCAGCCCGACCGCTGCGCCTTATCCGGTAACTATCGT
CTTGAGTCCAACCCGGTAAGACACGACTTATCGCCACTGGCAGCAGCCACTGGTAACAGGATTAGCAGAG
CGAGGTATGTAGGCGGTGCTACAGAGTTCTTGAAGTGGTGGCCTAACTACGGCTACACTAGAAGGACAGT
ATTTGGTATCTGCGCTCTGCTGAAGCCAGTTACCTTCGGAAAAAGAGTTGGTAGCTCTTGATCCGGCAAA
CAAACCACCGCTGGTAGCGGTGGTTTTTTTGTTTGCAAGCAGCAGATTACGCGCAGAAAAAAAGGATCTC
AAGAAGATCCTTTGATCTTTTCTACGGGGTCTGACGCTCAGTGGAACGAAAACTCACGTTAAGGGATTTT
GGTCATGAGATTATCAAAAAGGATCTTCACCTAGATCCTTTTAAATTAAAAATGAAGTTTTAAATCAATC
TAAAGTATATATGAGTAAACTTGGTCTGACAGTTACCAATGCTTAATCAGTGAGGCACCTATCTCAGCGA
TCTGTCTATTTCGTTCATCCATAGTTGCCTGACTCCCCGTCGTGTAGATAACTACGATACGGGAGGGCTT
ACCATCTGGCCCCAGTGCTGCAATGATACCGCGAGACCCACGCTCACCGGCTCCAGATTTATCAGCAATA
AACCAGCCAGCCGGAAGGGCCGAGCGCAGAAGTGGTCCTGCAACTTTATCCGCCTCCATCCAGTCTATTA
ATTGTTGCCGGGAAGCTAGAGTAAGTAGTTCGCCAGTTAATAGTTTGCGCAACGTTGTTGCCATTGCTGC
AGGCATCGTGGTGTCACGCTCGTCGTTTGGTATGGCTTCATTCAGCTCCGGTTCCCAACGATCAAGGCGA
GTTACATGATCCCCCATGTTGTGCAAAAAAGCGGTTAGCTCCTTCGGTCCTCCGATCGTTGTCAGAAGTA
AGTTGGCCGCAGTGTTATCACTCATGGTTATGGCAGCACTGCATAATTCTCTTACTGTCATGCCATCCGT
AAGATGCTTTTCTGTGACTGGTGAGTACTCAACCAAGTCATTCTGAGAATAGTGTATGCGGCGACCGAGT
TGCTCTTGCCCGGCGTCAACACGGGATAATACCGCGCCACATAGCAGAACTTTAAAAGTGCTCATCATTG
GAAAACGTTCTTCGGGGCGAAAACTCTCAAGGATCTTACCGCTGTTGAGATCCAGTTCGATGTAACCCAC
TCGTGCACCCAACTGATCTTCAGCATCTTTTACTTTCACCAGCGTTTCTGGGTGAGCAAAAACAGGAAGG
CAAAATGCCGCAAAAAAGGGAATAAGGGCGACACGGAAATGTTGAATACTCATACTCTTCCTTTTTCAAT
ATTATTGAAGCATTTATCAGGGTTATTGTCTCATGAGCGGATACATATTTGAATGTATTTAGAAAAATAA
ACAAATAGGGGTTCCGCGCACATTTCCCCGAAAAGTGCCACCTGACGTCTAAGAAACCATTATTATCATG
ACATTAACCTATAAAAATAGGCGTATCACGAGGCCCTTTCGTCTTCAAGAATTAGCTTGTCATCTGCCGG
ATGAGGCAAAACCCTGCCTACGGCGCGATTACATCGTCCCAGCGCGATCGCTCTTACTGTTGATGGCTCG
TGCTTAAAAACAATGCAAACTTCACCGTTTCAGCTGGTGATTTTCGACTGTGATGGTGTGCTTGTTGATA
GCGGAACGCATCACTAATCGCGTCTTTGCAGACATGCTCAATGAACTGGGTCTGTTGGTGACTTTGGATG
ACATGTTTGAGCAGTTTGTGGGTCATTCCATGGCTGACTGTCTCAAACTAATTGAGCGACGGTTAGGCAA
TCCTCCACCCCCTGACTTTGTTCAGCACTATCAACGCCGTACCCGTATCGCGTTAGAAACGCATCTACAA
GCCGTTCCTGGGGTTGAAGAGGCTTTGGATGCTCTTGAATTGCCCTACTGTGTTGCGTCCAGTGGTGATC
ATCAAAAGATGCGAACCACACTGAGCCTGACGAAGCTCTGGCCACGATTTGAGGGACGAATCTTCAGCGT
GACTGAAGTACCTCGCGGCAAGCCATTTCCCGATGTCTTTTTGTTGGCCGCCGATCGCTTCGGGGTTAAT
CCTACGGCCTGCGCTGTGATCGAAGACACCCCCTTGGGAGTAGCGGCAGGCGTGGCGGCAGGAATGCAAG
TGTTTGGCTACGCGGGTTCCATGCCCGCTTGGCGTCTGCAAGAAGCCGGTGCCCATCTCATTTTTGACGA
TATGCGACTGCTGCCCAGTCTGCTCCAATCGTCGCCAAAAGATAACTCCACAGCATTGCCCAATCCCTAA
CCCCTGCTCGCGCCGCAACTACACACTAAACCGTTCCTGCGCGATCGCTCTTACTGTTGATGGCTCGTGC
TTAAAAACAATGCAACCCTAACCGTTTCAGCTGGTGATTTTCGGACGATTTGGCTTACAGGGATAACTGA
GAGTCAACAGCCTCTGTCCGTCATTGCACACCCATCCATGCACTGGGGACTTGACTCATGCTGAATCACA
TTTCCCTTGTCCATTGGGCGAGAGGGGAGGGGAATCTTCTGGACTCTTCACTAAGCGGCGATCGCAGGTT
CTTCTACCCAAGCAGTGGCGATCGCTTGATTGCAGTCTTCAATGCTGGCCTCTGCAGCCATCGCCGCCAC
CAAAGCATCGTAGGCGGGACGTTGTTGCTCCAGTAAAGTCTTCGCCCGTAACAATCCCCAGCGACTGCGT
AAATCCGCTTCGGCAGGATTGCGATCGAGTTGCCGCCACAGTTGTTTCCACTGGGCGCGATCGTCAGCTC
CCCCTTCCACGTTGCCGTAGACCAGTTGCTCTGCCGCTGCACCGGCCATCAACACCTGACACCACTGTTC
CAGCGATCGCTGACTGAGTTGCCCCTGTGCGGCTTCGGCTTCTAGCGCAGCTGCTTGGAACTGCACACCC
CCGCGACCAGGTTGTCCTTGGCGCAGCGCTTCCCACGCTGAGAGGGTGTAGCCCGTCACGGGTAACCGAT
ATCTGTACACCGCGGGGTACCACTAGTTACAGACAAGCTGTGACCGTCTCCGGGAGCTGCATGTGTCAGA
GGTTTTCACCGTCATCACCGAAACGCGCGAGGCAGCAGATCAATTCGCGCGCGAAGGCGAAGCGGCATGC
ATTTACGTTGACACCATCGAATGGTGCAAAACCTTTCGCGGTATGGCATGATAGCGCCCGGAAGAGAGTC
AATTCAGGGTGGTGAATGTGAAACCAGTAACGTTATACGATGTCGCAGAGTATGCCGGTGTCTCTTATCA
GACCGTTTCCCGCGTGGTGAACCAGGCCAGCCACGTTTCTGCGAAAACGCGGGAAAAAGTGGAAGCGGCG
ATGGCGGAGCTGAATTACATTCCCAACCGCGTGGCACAACAACTGGCGGGCAAACAGTCGTTGCTGATTG
GCGTTGCCACCTCCAGTCTGGCCCTGCACGCGCCGTCGCAAATTGTCGCGGCGATTAAATCTCGCGCCGA
TCAACTGGGTGCCAGCGTGGTGGTGTCGATGGTAGAACGAAGCGGCGTCGAAGCCTGTAAAGCGGCGGTG
CACAATCTTCTCGCGCAACGCGTCAGTGGGCTGATCATTAACTATCCGCTGGATGACCAGGATGCCATTG
CTGTGGAAGCTGCCTGCACTAATGTTCCGGCGTTATTTCTTGATGTCTCTGACCAGACACCCATCAACAG
TATTATTTTCTCCCATGAAGACGGTACGCGACTGGGCGTGGAGCATCTGGTCGCATTGGGTCACCAGCAA
ATCGCGCTGTTAGCGGGCCCATTAAGTTCTGTCTCGGCGCGTCTGCGTCTGGCTGGCTGGCATAAATATC
TCACTCGCAATCAAATTCAGCCGATAGCGGAACGGGAAGGCGACTGGAGTGCCATGTCCGGTTTTCAACA
AACCATGCAAATGCTGAATGAGGGCATCGTTCCCACTGCGATGCTGGTTGCCAACGATCAGATGGCGCTG
GGCGCAATGCGCGCCATTACCGAGTCCGGGCTGCGCGTTGGTGCGGATATCTCGGTAGTGGGATACGACG
ATACCGAAGACAGCTCATGTTATATCCCGCCGTTAACCACCATCAAACAGGATTTTCGCCTGCTGGGGCA
AACCAGCGTGGACCGCTTGCTGCAACTCTCTCAGGGCCAGGCGGTGAAGGGCAATCAGCTGTTGCCCGTC
TCACTGGTGAAAAGAAAAACCACCCTGGCGCCCAATACGCAAACCGCCTCTCCCCGCGCGTTGGCCGATT
CATTAATGCAGCTGGCACGACAGGTTTCCCGACTGGAAAGCGGGCAGTGAGCGCAACGCAATTAATGTGA
GTTAGCGCGAATTGATCTGGTTTGACAGCTTATCATCGACTGCACGGTGCACCAATGCTTCTGGCGTCAG
GCAGCCATCGGAAGCTGTGGTATGGCTGTGCAGGTCGTAAATCACTGCATAATTCGTGTCGCTCAAGGCG
CACTCCCGTTCTGGATAATGTTTTTTGCGCCGACATCATAACGGTTCTGGCAAATATTCTGAAATGAGCT
GTTGACAATTAATCATCCGGCTCGTATAATGTGTGGAATTGTGAGCGGATAACAATTTCACACAAGGAGG
AAAAAAAAATGTCTAGAATGAGCTATTCATCAAAATACATTTTACTAATTAGTGTCCATGGTTTAATTCG
GGGAGAAAACCTTGAGTTGGGCAGAGATGCCGACACCGGCGGGCAAACCAAATATGTGCTGGAACTGGCC
CGGGCCTTGGTAAAAAATCCCCAGGTGGCCAGGGTGGATTTGCTGACCCGTTTAATTAAAGATCCCAAAG
TAGATGCAGATTATGCCCAGCCTAGAGAACTCATTGGCGATCGGGCCCAGATTGTTCGCATTGAGTGCGG
CCCGGAGGAATATATTGCCAAGGAAATGCTCTGGGACTATTTGGATAATTTTGCTGACCATGCCCTGGAC
TATCTCAAAGAACAGCCCGAACTGCCCGATGTCATCCATAGCCATTACGCCGATGCGGGTTACGTGGGCA
CCAGACTTTCTCACCAATTGGGTATTCCTTTGGTGCACACCGGACATTCCCTGGGTCGTAGTAAGCGCAC
CCGTCTCCTGCTCAGTGGGATTAAAGCCGACGAAATTGAAAGCCGTTACAATATGGCCCGCCGGATTAAC
GCGGAGGAAGAAACCCTAGGATCAGCGGCGAGGGTGATTACCAGTACCCATCAGGAAATCGCAGAACAGT
ACGCCCAATACGACTATTACCAGCCAGACCAGATGTTGGTTATTCCCCCCGGCACTGATTTAGAAAAGTT
TTATCCCCCCAAAGGGAACGAGTGGGAAACGCCCATTGTTCAAGAGTTGCAACGATTTCTACGGCATCCC
CGTAAGCCTATTATCCTCGCTTTGTCCCGACCGGATCCCCGCAAAAATATCCATAAATTAATTGCAGCCT
ATGGCCAGTCCCCGCAGTTACAGGCCCAGGCCAATTTGGTCATTGTGGCGGGCAATCGGGATGACATCAC
GGATCTAGACCAGGGGCCGAGGGAAGTACTGACGGATTTACTGTTGACCATTGACCGTTACGATCTCTAC
GGCAAAGTGGCTTACCCCAAACAGAATCAGGCGGAGGATGTGTATGCTTTGTTTCGCCTCACTGCTTTAT
CCCAGGGAGTATTTATCAATCCGGCTTTGACGGAACCCTTTGGTTTAACTTTGATTGAAGCGGCGGCCTG
TGGTGTGCCCATTGTGGCCACGGAGGATGGGGGCCCGGTGGATATTATCAAAAATTGTCAGAATGGCTAT
CTAATTAATCCCCTCGATGAAGTGGATATTGCGGATAAATTGCTCAAAGTACTAAACGACAAACAACAAT
GGCAATTCCTTTCTGAAAGTGGTCTAGAGGGAGTTAAGCGCCATTATTCTTGGCCTTCCCACGTTGAAAG
TTATTTAGAAGCCATCAACGCTCTGACCCAACAGACTTCAGTGCTGAAACGTAGTGATTTAAAGCGGCGG
CGGACTTTGTACTATAACGGTGCCCTGGTTACTAGTTTGGACCAAAATTTACTGGGGGCATTACAGGGGG
GATTACCGGGCGATCGCCAGACGTTGGACGAATTACTGGAAGTGCTGTATCAACATCGAAAAAATGTCGG
CTTTTGCATTGCCACTGGGAGAAGATTGGATTCGGTGCTGAAAATTTTGCGGGAGTATCGCATTCCCCAA
CCGGATATGTTGATCACCAGCATGGGCACGGAAATTTATTCTTCCCCGGATTTGATCCCCGACCAGAGTT
GGCGCAATCACATTGATTATTTGTGGAACCGTAACGCCATTGTGCGTATTTTGGGGGAATTACCCGGTTT
AGCCCTCCAACCCAAGGAAGAACTGAGCGCCTATAAAATTAGCTATTTCTACGATGCGGCGATCGCCCCT
AACCTAGAAGAAATTCGGCAACTGTTGCATAAAGGGGAACAAACCGTAAATACCATCATTTCCTTTGGTC
AATTTTTGGATATTCTGCCCATCCGAGCTTCCAAAGGCTATGCTGTGCGTTGGTTGAGCCAACAGTGGAA
TATTCCCCTGGAGCACGTTTTCACCGCCGGAGGATCGGGAGCCGACGAAGATATGATGCGGGGTAACACC
CTTTCCGTCGTCGTGGCTAACCGTCACCATGAGGAACTTTCTAATCTAGGGGAGATCGAACCGATTTATT
TTTCCGAAAAACGTTACGCCGCCGGTATTCTGGACGGTCTGGCCCATTACCGCTTCTTTGAGTTGTTAGA
CCCCGTTTAAC
Features (pLannotate 1.2.2; 21 found; start..end, strand, type, name):
     51..78      -  terminator     rrnB T2 terminator: transcription terminator T2 from the E. coli rrnB gene
    170..256     -  terminator     rrnB T1 terminator: Escherichia coli rrnB; transcription terminator T1 from the E. coli rrnB gene
    309..594     -  ncRNA          SSU rRNA bacteria: Accession: RF00177 - Bacterial small subunit ribosomal RNA
    716..1531    +  CDS            KanR: aminoglycoside phosphotransferase; aph(3')-Ia; confers resistance to kanamycin in bacteria or G418 (Geneticin®) in eukaryotes
   1672..1818    +  CDS            TRA2_ECOLX (fragment): Protein predicted: Swiss-Prot protein existence level 4. Required for transposition of transposon Tn903. From Escherichia coli.
   2327..2575    -  CDS            msbA (fragment): MSBA_SALTY - Experimental evidence at protein level: Swiss-Prot protein existence level 1. Involved in lipopolysaccharide (LPS) biosynthesis. Translocates lipid A-core from the inner to the outer leaflet of the inner membrane. Transmembrane domains (TMD) form a pore in the inner membrane and the ATP-binding domain (NBD) is responsible for energy generation. From Salmonella typhimurium (strain LT2 / SGSC1412 / ATCC 700720).
   2569..3476    +  CDS            TcR (fragment): tetracycline efflux protein; tet; confers resistance to tetracycline
   3718..4098    -  CDS            YPB1_ECOLX: Protein predicted: Swiss-Prot protein existence level 4. From Escherichia coli.
   4115..4306    +  CDS            rop: Rop protein, which maintains plasmids at low copy number; rop
   4408..4548    +  misc_feature   bom: basis of mobility region from pBR322
   4734..5322    -  rep_origin     ori: high-copy-number ColE1/pMB1/pBR322/pUC origin of replication
   5493..6353    -  CDS            AmpR: β-lactamase; bla; confers resistance to ampicillin, carbenicillin, and related antibiotics
   6354..6458    -  promoter       AmpR promoter: bla
   7075..7212    +  CDS            PUDP (fragment): HDHD1_HUMAN - Also known as DXF68S1E, FAM16AX, GS1, HDHD1, HDHD1A. Experimental evidence at protein level: Swiss-Prot protein existence level 1. Dephosphorylates pseudouridine 5'-phosphate, a potential intermediate in rRNA degradation. Pseudouridine is then excreted intact in urine. From Homo sapiens (Human).
   8116..8156    -  CDS            rop (fragment): Rop protein, which maintains plasmids at low copy number; rop
   8200..8277    +  promoter       lacIq promoter: lacI (mutant); In the lacIq allele, a single base change in the promoter boosts expression of the lacI gene about 10-fold.
   8278..9360    +  CDS            lacI: lac repressor; lacI; The lac repressor binds to the lac operator to inhibit transcription in E. coli. This inhibition can be relieved by adding lactose or isopropyl-β-D-thiogalactopyranoside (IPTG).
   9402..9419    +  promoter       tet promoter (fragment): E. coli promoter for tetracycline efflux protein gene
   9415..9516    -  CDS            yciV (fragment): RNAAM_ECOLI - Also known as trpH From Escherichia coli (strain K12).
   9592..9621    +  promoter       trc promoter: strong E. coli promoter; hybrid between the trp and lac UV5 promoters
   9625..9647    +  protein_bind   lac operator (fragment): The lac repressor binds to the lac operator to inhibit transcription in E. coli. This inhibition can be relieved by adding lactose or isopropyl-β-D-thiogalactopyranoside (IPTG). lac repressor encoded by lacI
