[The description below was written by a language model from this plasmid's Addgene catalogue record and pLannotate feature annotations shown in this document.]
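Description:
SPS-6803 is a bacterial expression plasmid built on the NS2 backbone that places the sucrose phosphate synthase (SPS) gene of Synechocystis sp. PCC6803 under IPTG control. The name NS2 and the associated publication, which concerns an engineered sucrose sink in cyanobacteria, suggest a vector for integration at a cyanobacterial neutral site. The record itself does not state the recipient strain or annotate any homology arms. Several short hits to unrelated proteins (msbA, PUDP, yciV fragments) may simply be chance matches within such flanking sequence. The plasmid is propagated in E. coli and selected with kanamycin, through a KanR (aph(3')-Ia) cassette that is followed by a remnant of Tn903 sequence. Much of the remaining backbone resembles pBR322. It carries a ColE1/pMB1-type origin, rop, the bom mobilisation region, an intact AmpR gene with its promoter, and a truncated tetracycline resistance gene. Copy number is recorded as unknown.

The expression module consists of lacI driven by the up-mutated lacIq promoter, followed by a trc promoter (a trp/lac hybrid) and a lac operator. The plasmid-encoded repressor keeps transcription off until IPTG relieves it. The feature table does not annotate the SPS coding sequence. It presumably occupies the unannotated stretch downstream of the operator, running to the end of the circular map. The rrnB T1 and T2 terminators just past the map origin are annotated on the minus strand, so their relationship to this transcript is not clear from the table. No epitope tags or reporters are annotated. According to the record, the construct is used for inducible SPS expression, in the context of work on sucrose production and photochemical efficiency in cyanobacteria.
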