Addgene plasmid #80458: SPS-6803
Purpose: IPTG inducible expressoin of sucrose phosphate synthase derived from Synechocystis sp. PCC6803
Depositing lab: Daniel Ducat. Depositing organization: Michigan State University. Publication: Increased Photochemical Efficiency in Cyanobacteria via an Engineered Sucrose Sink. Abramson BW, Kachel B, Kramer DM, Ducat DC. Plant Cell Physiol. 2016 Oct 13. pii: pcw169. 10.1093/pcp/pcw169 PubMed 27742883.
Backbone
  Vector backbone: NS2
  Vector type: Bacterial Expression
Growth in bacteria
  Bacterial resistance: Kanamycin, 50 μg/mL
  Growth temperature: 30°C
  Growth strain: DH5alpha
  Copy number: Unknown
Gene/Insert
  Gene/Insert name: Sucrose phosphate synthase (alt names: SPS; sucrose phosphate phosphotase)
  Species: Synechocystis sp. PCC6803
Terms and licenses: Academic/Nonprofit Terms; Industry Terms: Not Available to Industry
How to cite: SPS-6803 was a gift from Daniel Ducat (Addgene plasmid # 80458 ; http://n2t.net/addgene:80458 ; RRID:Addgene_80458)
