>Addgene plasmid #80458 | SPS-6803 | addgene partial sequence | sequence record 156070 | pTac-F 5'-cggctcgtataatgtgtgga-3'
AATGTCTAGAATGAGCTATTCATCAAAATACATTTTACTAATTAGTGTCCATGGTTTAATTCGGGGAGAA
AACCTTGAGTTGGGCAGAGATGCCGACACCGGCGGGCAAACCAAATATGTGCTGGAACTGGCCCGGGCCT
TGGTAAAAAATCCCCAGGTGGCCAGGGTGGATTTGCTGACCCGTTTAATTAAAGATCCCAAAGTAGATGC
AGATTATGCCCAGCCTAGAGAACTCATTGGCGATCGGGCCCAGATTGTTCGCATTGAGTGCGGCCCGGAG
GAATATATTGCCAAGGAAATGCTCTGGGACTATTTGGATAATTTTGCTGACCATGCCCTGGACTATCTCA
AAGAACAGCCCGAACTGCCCGATGTCATCCATAGCCATTACGCCGATGCGGGTTACGTGGGCACCAGACT
TTCTCACCAATTGGGTATTCCTTTGGTGCACACCGGACATTCCCTGGGTCGTAGTAAGCGCACCCGTCTC
CTGCTCAGTGGGATTAAAGCCGACGAAATTGAAAGCCGTTACAATATGGCCCGCCGGATTAACGCGGAGG
AAGAAACCCTAGGATCAGCGGCGAGGGTGATTACCAGTACCCATCAGGAAATCGCAGAACAGTACGCCCA
ATACGACTATTACCAGCCAGACCAGATGTTGGTTATTCCCCCCGGCACTGATTTAGAAAAGTTTTATCCC
CCCAAAGGGAACGAGTGGGAAACGCCCATTGTTCAAGAGTTGCAACGATTTCTACGGCATCCCCGTAAGC
CTATTATCCTCGCTT
